Addgene plasmid #110094: pCOND (Apr)
Purpose: (Empty Backbone) Suicide vector based on the TetR/Pip OFF system.
Depositing lab: Markus Seeger. Depositing organization: University of Zurich. Publication: A uniform cloning platform for mycobacterial genetics and protein production. Arnold FM, Hohl M, Remm S, Koliwer-Brandl H, Adenau S, Chusri S, Sander P, Hilbi H, Seeger MA. Sci Rep. 2018 Jun 22;8(1):9539. doi: 10.1038/s41598-018-27687-5. PubMed 29934571.
Backbone
  Vector backbone: pCOND
  Vector type: Bacterial Knockout Generation
  Selectable markers: Apramycin
Growth in bacteria
  Bacterial resistance: Apramycin, 25 μg/mL
  Growth temperature: 37°C
  Growth strain: DH5alpha
  Copy number: High Copy
Gene/Insert
  Gene/Insert name: None
Terms and licenses: Academic/Nonprofit Terms; Industry Terms: Not Available to Industry
How to cite: pCOND (Apr) was a gift from Markus Seeger (Addgene plasmid # 110094 ; http://n2t.net/addgene:110094 ; RRID:Addgene_110094)
