[The description below was written by a language model from this plasmid's Addgene catalogue record and pLannotate feature annotations shown in this document.]
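Description:
pCOND (Apr) is a small (about 2.6 kb) empty-backbone suicide vector catalogued for bacterial knockout generation and belonging to a uniform cloning platform for mycobacterial genetics. It is maintained in E. coli as a high-copy plasmid through a ColE1/pUC-type origin of replication. The feature table shows no other origin, which fits the suicide-vector designation: a plasmid that cannot replicate in the target host persists there only if it recombines into the chromosome. Selection in both settings relies on apramycin, conferred by the aac(3)IV aminoglycoside 3-N-acetyltransferase gene, the only complete coding sequence annotated.

The record describes the vector as based on the TetR/Pip OFF system, a repressible arrangement in which TetR controls expression of the Pip repressor, which in turn shuts off a Pip-responsive promoter, so that adding a tetracycline-type inducer silences the target gene. This suggests a role in building conditional knockdown strains, but the automated annotation does not identify any Pip- or Tet-responsive promoter, operator or repressor gene. The record therefore does not show which components of the system are carried on the plasmid, and no insert is present. The remaining annotated features are a short fragment of the rrnB T2 transcription terminator and small fragments matching β-lactamase and hygromycin phosphotransferase. These fragments are far too short to encode functional resistance and are probably remnants of earlier backbone versions or cloning steps. The cloning site and the method used to insert targeting sequences are not stated in the record.
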