Features (pLannotate 1.2.2; 5 found; start..end, strand, type, name):
     60..79      +  terminator     rrnB T2 terminator (fragment): transcription terminator T2 from the E. coli rrnB gene
    431..1019    -  rep_origin     ori: high-copy-number ColE1/pMB1/pBR322/pUC origin of replication
   1191..1271    -  CDS            bla(M) (fragment): β-lactamase lacking the signal sequence; bla(M); allows cytosolic expression of β-lactamase
   1383..1442    +  CDS            hyg (fragment): KHYB_STRHY - Experimental evidence at protein level: Swiss-Prot protein existence level 1. The aminoglycoside phosphotransferases achieve inactivation of their antibiotic substrates by phosphorylation. From Streptomyces hygroscopicus.
   1623..2423    -  CDS            ApmR: aminoglycoside 3-N-acetyltransferase type IV ; aac(3)IV; confers resistance to apramycin (Paget and Davies, 1996)
>Addgene plasmid #110094 | pCOND (Apr) | addgene full sequence | sequence record 211184 | Addgene NGS Result
CTCAACCTCGAAGCGTGTGGTTGCGGAGCCATCTAGCAACCACACGAGGATCCAGATCTCCATCCTGACG
GATGGCCTTACGAGTTCCGAGATCACCCCGGTCACGGTGGACGGCGTCACCTTCTACGACCTGACCGCGG
AGAAATAGCGCTGTACAGCGTATGGGAATCTCTTGTACGGTGTACGAGTATCTTCCCGTACACCGTACAA
GGAGCCTGAATGAGTTGAAGAGCGGATCCGCTCTTCAGCATTCCGCTTCCTCGCTCACTGACTCGCTGCG
CTCGGTCGTTCGGCTGCGGCGAGCGGTATCAGCTCACTCAAAGGCGGTAATACGGTTATCCACAGAATCA
GGGGATAACGCAGGAAAGAACATGTGAGCAAAAGGCCAGCAAAAGGCCAGGAACCGTAAAAAGGCCGCGT
TGCTGGCGTTTTTCCATAGGCTCCGCCCCCCTGACGAGCATCACAAAAATCGACGCTCAAGTCAGAGGTG
GCGAAACCCGACAGGACTATAAAGATACCAGGCGTTTCCCCCTGGAAGCTCCCTCGTGCGCTCTCCTGTT
CCGACCCTGCCGCTTACCGGATACCTGTCCGCCTTTCTCCCTTCGGGAAGCGTGGCGCTTTCTCATAGCT
CACGCTGTAGGTATCTCAGTTCGGTGTAGGTCGTTCGCTCCAAGCTGGGCTGTGTGCACGAACCCCCCGT
TCAGCCCGACCGCTGCGCCTTATCCGGTAACTATCGTCTTGAGTCCAACCCGGTAAGACACGACTTATCG
CCACTGGCAGCAGCCACTGGTAACAGGATTAGCAGAGCGAGGTATGTAGGCGGTGCTACAGAGTTCTTGA
AGTGGTGGCCTAACTACGGCTACACTAGAAGAACAGTATTTGGTATCTGCGCTCTGCTGAAGCCAGTTAC
CTTCGGAAAAAGAGTTGGTAGCTCTTGATCCGGCAAACAAACCACCGCTGGTAGCGGTGGTTTTTTTGTT
TGCAAGCAGCAGATTACGCGCAGAAAAAAAGGATCTCAAGAAGATCCTTTGATCTTTTCTACGGGGTCTG
ACGCTCAGTGGAACGAAAACTCACGTTAAGGGATTTTGGTCATGAGATTATCAAAAAGGATCTTCACCTA
GATCCTTTTAAATTAAAAATGAAGTTTTAAATCAATCTAAAGTATATATGAGTAAACTTGGTCTGACAGT
TACCAATGCTTAATCAGTGAGGCACCTATCTCAGCGATCTGTCTATTTCGTTCATCCATAGTTGCCTGAC
TCCCCGACGTGGCCGACCAGCCCGTCATCGTCAACGCCTGATCCGCGGTGCGGACAGGCCGTGTCGCGAC
CGGCCGTGCGGAATTAAGCCGGCCCGTACCCTGTGAATAGAGGTCCGCTGTGACACAAGAATCCCTGTTA
CTTCTCGACCGTATTGATTCGGATGATTCCTACGCGAGCCTGTACCATGGATCAGCCGTCCAAATGCGGG
ATTTTCGTTAGTCGGAGGCCAAACGGCATTGAGCGTCAGCATATCATCAGCGAGCTGAAGAAAGACAATC
CCCGATCCGCTCCACGTGTTGCCCCAGCAATCAGCGCGACCTTGCCCCTCCAACGTCATCTCGTTCTCCG
CTCATGAGCTCAGCCAATCGACTGGCGAGCGGCATCGCATTCTTCGCATCCCGCCTCTGGCGGATGCAGG
AAGATCAACGGATCTCGGCCCAGTTGACCCAGGGCTGTCGCCACAATGTCGCGGGAGCGGATCAACCGAG
CAAAGGCATGACCGACTGGACCTTCCTTCTGAAGGCTCTTTTCCTTGAGCCACCTGTCCGCCAAGGCAAA
GCGCTCACAGCAGTGGTCATTCTCGAGATAATCGACGCGTACCAACTTGCCATCCTGAAGAATGGTGCAG
TGTCTCGGCACCCCATAGGGAACCTTTGCCATCAACTCGGCAAGATGCAGCGTCGTGTTGGCATCGTGTC
CCACGCCGAGGAGAAGTACCTGCCCATCGAGTTCATGGACACGGGCGACCGGGCTTGCAGGCGAGTGAGG
TGGCAGGGGCAATGGATCAGAGATGATCTGCTCTGCCTGTGGCCCCGCTGCCGCAAAGGCAAATGGATGG
GCGCTGCGCTTTACATTTGGCAGGCGCCAGAATGTGTCAGAGACAACTCCAAGGTCCGGTGTAACGGGCG
ACGTGGCAGGATCGAACGGCTCGTCGTCCAGACCTGACCACGAGGGCATGACGAGCGTCCCTCCCGGACC
CAGCGCAGCACGCAGGGCCTCGATCAGTCCAAGTGGCCCATCTTCGAGGGGCCGGACGCTACGGAAGGAG
CTGTGGACCAGCAGCACACCGCCGGGGGTAACCCCAAGGTTGAGAAGCTGACCGATGAGCTCGGCTTTTC
GCCATTCGTATTGCACGACATTGCACTCCACCGCTGATGACATCAGTCGATCATAGCACGATCAACGGCA
CTGTTGCAAATAGTCGGTGGTGATAAACTTATCATCCCCTTTTGCTGATGGAGCTGCACATGAACCAAAA
GGATCTAGGTGAAGCTCCTTCTAGATACATCAACGAGGACAGTCGCACGACGAAGTTCTTCTGGATCGCG
CCCGTGCTGGAAGCA
